Addgene plasmid #246440: pFC543
Purpose: The plasmid comprises an indicible transcriptional unit encoding Gal4-VPR
Depositing lab: Ron Weiss. Depositing organization: Massachusetts Institute of Technology. Publication: Customizable gene sensing and response without altering endogenous coding sequences. Caliendo F, Vitu E, Wang J, Kuo SH, Sandt H, Enghuus CN, Tordoff J, Estrada N, Collins JJ, Weiss R. Nat Chem Biol. 2024 Sep 12. doi: 10.1038/s41589-024-01733-y. PubMed 39266721.
Backbone
  Vector backbone: S[1-2]
  Vector type: Synthetic Biology
Growth in bacteria
  Bacterial resistance: Ampicillin, 100 μg/mL
  Growth temperature: 37°C
  Growth strain: DH5alpha
  Copy number: High Copy
Gene/Insert
  Gene/Insert name: Gal4-VPR (alt name: [2xgRNA1-BS]miniCMV-Gal4-VPR)
  Species: Synthetic
  Promoter: miniCMV
  Cloning method: Golden Gate
Terms and licenses: Academic/Nonprofit Terms; Industry Terms: Not Available to Industry
How to cite: pFC543 was a gift from Ron Weiss (Addgene plasmid # 246440 ; http://n2t.net/addgene:246440 ; RRID:Addgene_246440)
