[The description below was written by a language model from this plasmid's Addgene catalogue record and pLannotate feature annotations shown in this document.]
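Description:
pFC543 is a 5.1 kb synthetic-biology plasmid built by Golden Gate assembly on a backbone recorded as S[1-2]. It is propagated in E. coli through a high-copy ColE1/pUC-type origin and selected with ampicillin via the β-lactamase gene and its native promoter. No mammalian selection marker, viral element or episomal replication function is annotated, so it appears to be a simple expression plasmid for delivery into mammalian cells, although the record does not name a host cell type.

The payload is a single inducible transcription unit, described as [2xgRNA1-BS]miniCMV-Gal4-VPR. A minimal CMV promoter has little activity of its own; the annotation software detected it as a fragment of the tight TRE promoter, which shares that minimal core. According to the insert name, it is preceded by two binding sites for a guide RNA called gRNA1. The two short upstream matches to the AAVS1 left homology arm may correspond to these sites, but the record does not confirm this. Such an arrangement would be expected to fire only when a guide-directed, dCas-type activator is recruited, though the record does not specify the activator.

The encoded protein fuses the yeast GAL4 DNA-binding domain to the tripartite VPR activator, seen in the table as a VP16-repeat fragment, a portion of human RELA (p65) and the Epstein-Barr virus Rta activation domain. Residual attB1 Gateway scars lie around the GAL4 segment, and a synthetic poly(A) signal ends the unit. Once induced, Gal4-VPR can strongly activate promoters carrying GAL4 (UAS) sites, so the plasmid serves as an amplifying relay in gene circuits. The associated publication concerns sensing and responding to gene activity without altering endogenous coding sequences.
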