Features (pLannotate 1.2.2; 13 found; start..end, strand, type, name):
     95..955     -  CDS            AmpR: β-lactamase; bla; confers resistance to ampicillin, carbenicillin, and related antibiotics
    956..1060    -  promoter       AmpR promoter: bla
   1734..1758    +  misc_feature   HA-L (fragment): left homology arm from the adeno-associated virus integration site (AAVS1) within intron 1 of the human PPP1R12C gene
   1772..1799    +  misc_feature   HA-L (fragment): left homology arm from the adeno-associated virus integration site (AAVS1) within intron 1 of the human PPP1R12C gene
   1882..1947    +  promoter       tight TRE promoter (fragment): Tet-responsive promoter PTight, consisting of seven tet operator sequences followed by the minimal CMV promoter
   1963..1979    +  protein_bind   attB1 (fragment): mutant version of attB; core recombination site for the Gateway® BP reaction BP Clonase™
   1992..2432    +  CDS            GAL4 DNA binding domain: DNA binding domain of the GAL4 transcriptional activator; Saccharomyces cerevisiae GAL4 (truncated)
   2505..2529    +  protein_bind   attB1: mutant version of attB; recombination site for the Gateway® BP reaction BP Clonase™
   2679..2695    +  CDS            VP96 (fragment): 6 tandem repeats of the minimal activation domain of herpes simplex virus VP16 (Cheng et al., 2013)
   2760..3539    +  CDS            RELA (fragment): TF65_HUMAN - Also known as NFKB3. Experimental evidence at protein level: Swiss-Prot protein existence level 1. NF-kappa-B is a pleiotropic transcription factor present in almost all cell types and is the endpoint of a series of signal transduction events that are initiated by a vast array of stimuli related to many biological processes such as inflammation, immunity, differentiation, cell growth, tumorigenesis and apoptosis. NF-kappa-B is a homo- or heterodimeric complex formed by the Rel-like domain- containing proteins RELA/p65, RELB, NFKB1/p105, NFKB1/p50, REL and NFKB2/p52. The heterodime
   3558..4127    +  CDS            Rta AD: transcriptional activation domain from the human herpesvirus 4 (Epstein-Barr virus) replication and transcription activator Rta/BRLF1 (Hardwick et al., 1992; Chavez et al., 2015)
   4159..4207    +  polyA_signal   poly(A) signal: synthetic polyadenylation signal
   4469..5057    -  rep_origin     ori: high-copy-number ColE1/pMB1/pBR322/pUC origin of replication
>Addgene plasmid #246440 | pFC543 | addgene full sequence | sequence record 492296 | Addgene NGS Result
GATTATCAAAAAGGATCTTCACCTAGATCCTTTTAAATTAAAAATGAAGTTTTAAATCAATCTAAAGTAT
ATATGAGTAAACTTGGTCTGACAGTTACCAATGCTTAATCAGTGAGGCACCTATCTCAGCGATCTGTCTA
TTTCGTTCATCCATAGTTGCCTGACTCCCCGTCGTGTAGATAACTACGATACGGGAGGGCTTACCATCTG
GCCCCAGTGCTGCAATGATACCGCGAGAACCACGCTCACCGGCTCCAGATTTATCAGCAATAAACCAGCC
AGCCGGAAGGGCCGAGCGCAGAAGTGGTCCTGCAACTTTATCCGCCTCCATCCAGTCTATTAATTGTTGC
CGGGAAGCTAGAGTAAGTAGTTCGCCAGTTAATAGTTTGCGCAACGTTGTTGCCATTGCTACAGGCATCG
TGGTGTCACGCTCGTCGTTTGGTATGGCTTCATTCAGCTCCGGTTCCCAACGATCAAGGCGAGTTACATG
ATCCCCCATGTTGTGCAAAAAAGCGGTTAGCTCCTTCGGTCCTCCGATCGTTGTCAGAAGTAAGTTGGCC
GCAGTGTTATCACTCATGGTTATGGCAGCACTGCATAATTCTCTTACTGTCATGCCATCCGTAAGATGCT
TTTCTGTGACTGGTGAGTACTCAACCAAGTCATTCTGAGAATAGTGTATGCGGCGACCGAGTTGCTCTTG
CCCGGCGTCAATACGGGATAATACCGCGCCACATAGCAGAACTTTAAAAGTGCTCATCATTGGAAAACGT
TCTTCGGGGCGAAAACTCTCAAGGATCTTACCGCTGTTGAGATCCAGTTCGATGTAACCCACTCGTGCAC
CCAACTGATCTTCAGCATCTTTTACTTTCACCAGCGTTTCTGGGTGAGCAAAAACAGGAAGGCAAAATGC
CGCAAAAAAGGGAATAAGGGCGACACGGAAATGTTGAATACTCATACTCTTCCTTTTTCAATATTATTGA
AGCATTTATCAAGGTTATTGTCTCATGAGCGGATACATATTTGAATGTATTTAGAAAAATAAACAAATAG
GGGTTCCGCGCACGAATTGGCCAGCGCTGCATTACCCTGTTATCCCTAACCGGTTTACCGAGCTCTTATT
GGTTTTCAAACTTCATTGACTGTGCCGCTCTTCAACCGGAGTTCTGCAATTCATGTGATCTGCGCCTGGG
AGCTCACGGGGACAGCCCCCCCCCAAAGCCCCCAGGGATGTAATTACGTCCCTCCCCCGCTAGGGGGCAG
CAGCGAGCCGCCCGGGGCTCCGCTCCGGTCCGGCGCTCCCCCCGCATCCCCGAGCCGGCAGCGTGCGGGG
ACAGCCCGGGCACGGGGAAGGTGGCACGGGATCGCTTTCCTCTGAACGCTTCTCGCTGCTCTTTGAGCCT
GCAGACACCTGGGGGGATACGGGGAAAAAGCTAGGCTGAAAGAGGATCTTAGAATGACACGCGCCTGGGA
GCTCACGGGGACAGCCCCCCCCCAAAGCCCCCAGGGATGTAATTACGTCCCTCCCCCGCTAGGGGGCAGC
AGCGAGCCGCCCGGGGCTCCGCTCCGGTCCGGCGCTCCCCCCGCATCCCCGAGCCGGCAGCGTGCGGGGA
CAGCCCGGGCACGGGGAAGGTGGCACGGGATCGCTTTCCTCTGAACGCTTCTCGCTGCTCTTTGAGCCTG
CAGACACCTGGGGGGATACGGGGAAAAAGCTGGATCATAACTCGACGTGCATACTGTCCCCTCCACCCCA
CAGTGGGGACAACTTGTGCCGTATCAGTCCCCTCCACCCCACAGTGGGGAATGCCATCAGTCGTTTGGTC
CCCTCCACCCCACAGTGGGGTTTTACCCTAGTCTACAAGTCCCCTCCACCCCACAGTGGGGCGAGGTAGG
CGTATACGGTGGGAGGCCTATATAAGCAGAGCTCGTTTAGTGAACCGTCAGATCGCCTGGAGAATTCCAG
ATAAGTTTGTACAAAAAAGAGAGGTGCCACCATGAAGCTACTGTCCTCTATCGAACAAGCATGCGATATT
TGCCGACTTAAAAAGCTCAAGTGCTCCAAAGAAAAACCGAAGTGCGCCAAGTGTCTGAAGAACAACTGGG
AGTGTCGCTACTCTCCCAAAACCAAAAGGTCCCCGCTGACTAGGGCACATCTGACAGAAGTGGAATCAAG
GCTAGAAAGACTGGAACAGCTATTTCTACTGATTTTTCCTCGAGAGGACCTTGACATGATTTTGAAAATG
GATTCTTTACAGGATATAAAAGCATTGTTAACAGGATTATTTGTACAAGATAATGTGAATAAAGATGCCG
TCACAGATAGATTGGCTTCAGTGGAGACTGATATGCCTCTAACATTGAGACAGCATAGAATAAGTGCGAC
ATCATCATCGGAAGAGAGTAGTAACAAAGGTCAAAGACAGTTGACTGTATCGATGGGCCCCAAGAAGAAG
AGGAAGGTGGGATCTGGCTCGCCAGGGATCCGTCGACTTGACGCGTTGATATCAACAAGTTTGTACAAAA
AAGCAGGCTACAAAGAGGCCAGCGGTTCCGGACGGGCTGACGCATTGGACGATTTTGATCTGGATATGCT
GGGAAGTGACGCCCTCGATGATTTTGACCTTGACATGCTTGGTTCGGATGCCCTTGATGACTTTGACCTC
GACATGCTCGGCAGTGACGCCCTTGATGATTTCGACCTGGACATGCTGATTAACTCTAGAAGTTCCGGAT
CTCCGAAAAAGAAACGCAAAGTTGGTAGCCAGTACCTGCCCGACACCGACGACCGGCACCGGATCGAGGA
AAAGCGGAAGCGGACCTACGAGACATTCAAGAGCATCATGAAGAAGTCCCCCTTCAGCGGCCCCACCGAC
CCTAGACCTCCACCTAGAAGAATCGCCGTGCCCAGCAGATCCAGCGCCAGCGTGCCAAAACCTGCCCCCC
AGCCTTACCCCTTCACCAGCAGCCTGAGCACCATCAACTACGACGAGTTCCCTACCATGGTGTTCCCCAG
CGGCCAGATCTCTCAGGCCTCTGCTCTGGCTCCAGCCCCTCCTCAGGTGCTGCCTCAGGCTCCTGCTCCT
GCACCAGCTCCAGCCATGGTGTCTGCACTGGCTCAGGCACCAGCACCCGTGCCTGTGCTGGCTCCTGGAC
CTCCACAGGCTGTGGCTCCACCAGCCCCTAAACCTACACAGGCCGGCGAGGGCACACTGTCTGAAGCTCT
GCTGCAGCTGCAGTTCGACGACGAGGATCTGGGAGCCCTGCTGGGAAACAGCACCGATCCTGCCGTGTTC
ACCGACCTGGCCAGCGTGGACAACAGCGAGTTCCAGCAGCTGCTGAACCAGGGCATCCCTGTGGCCCCTC
ACACCACCGAGCCCATGCTGATGGAATACCCCGAGGCCATCACCCGGCTCGTGACAGGCGCTCAGAGGCC
TCCTGATCCAGCTCCTGCCCCTCTGGGAGCACCAGGCCTGCCTAATGGACTGCTGTCTGGCGACGAGGAC
TTCAGCTCTATCGCCGATATGGATTTCTCAGCCTTGCTGGGCTCTGGCAGCGGCAGCCGGGATTCCAGGG
AAGGGATGTTTTTGCCGAAGCCTGAGGCCGGCTCCGCTATTAGTGACGTGTTTGAGGGCCGCGAGGTGTG
CCAGCCAAAACGAATCCGGCCATTTCATCCTCCAGGAAGTCCATGGGCCAACCGCCCACTCCCCGCCAGC
CTCGCACCAACACCAACCGGTCCAGTACATGAGCCAGTCGGGTCACTGACCCCGGCACCAGTCCCTCAGC
CACTGGATCCAGCGCCCGCAGTGACTCCCGAGGCCAGTCACCTGTTGGAGGATCCCGATGAAGAGACGAG
CCAGGCTGTCAAAGCCCTTCGGGAGATGGCCGATACTGTGATTCCCCAGAAGGAAGAGGCTGCAATCTGT
GGCCAAATGGACCTTTCCCATCCGCCCCCAAGGGGCCATCTGGATGAGCTGACAACCACACTTGAGTCCA
TGACCGAGGATCTGAACCTGGACTCACCCCTGACCCCGGAATTGAACGAGATTCTGGATACCTTCCTGAA
CGACGAGTGCCTCTTGCATGCCATGCATATCAGCACAGGACTGTCCATCTTCGACACATCTCTGTTTTGA
GCTTCCACTGGATTGTACAATTACCAACAATAAAATATCTTTATTTTCATTACATCTGTGTGTTGGTTTT
TTGTGTGCGCTCGCTGAAGAGCGGTGCGTTTTTATGCTTGTAGTATTGTATAATGTTTTTAAGATCCTTA
ATTAATAGGGATAACAGGGTAATATCTTGCCCTGCACGAATACCAGCGACCCCTTGCCCAAATACTTGCC
GTGGGCCTCGGCCTGAGAGCCAAAACACTTGATGCGGAAGAAGTCGGTGCGCTCCTGCTTGTCGCCGGCA
TCGTTGCGCCACATCTAGGATCTGCCAGGAACCGTAAAAAGGCCGCGTTGCTGGCGTTTTTCCATAGGCT
CCGCCCCCCTGACGAGCATCACAAAAATCGACGCTCAAGTCAGAGGTGGCGAAACCCGACAGGACTATAA
AGATACCAGGCGTTTCCCCCTGGAAGCTCCCTCGTGCGCTCTCCTGTTCCGACCCTGCCGCTTACCGGAT
ACCTGTCCGCCTTTCTCCCTTCGGGAAGCGTGGCGCTTTCTCATAGCTCACGCTGTAGGTATCTCAGTTC
GGTGTAGGTCGTTCGCTCCAAGCTGGGCTGTGTGCACGAACCCCCCGTTCAGCCCGACCGCTGCGCCTTA
TCCGGTAACTATCGTCTTGAGTCCAACCCGGTAAGACACGACTTATCGCCACTGGCAGCAGCCACTGGTA
ACAGGATTAGCAGAGCGAGGTATGTAGGCGGTGCTACAGAGTTCTTGAAGTGGTGGCCTAACTACGGCTA
CACTAGAAGAACAGTATTTGGTATCTGCGCTCTGCTGAAGCCAGTTACCTTCGGAAAAAGAGTTGGTAGC
TCTTGATCCGGCAAACAAACCACCGCTGGTAGCGGTGGTTTTTTTGTTTGCAAGCAGCAGATTACGCGCA
GAAAAAAAGGATCTCAAGAAGATCCTTTGATCTTTTCTACGGGGTCTGACGCTCAGTGGAACGAAAACTC
ACGTTAAGGGATTTTGGTCATGA
